Addgene plasmid #67278: Villinpromoter-blue-FlpOERT2
Purpose: 4hydroxytamoxifen inducible FlpO recombinase controlled by intestine specific promoter (Villin). FlpO is linked to mTQ2 -a blue fluorescent protein. The gene cassette is in a SB transposon context
Depositing lab: Jannik Elverløv-Jakobsen. Depositing organization: Aarhus University. Publication: A genetically inducible porcine model of intestinal cancer. Callesen MM, Arnadottir SS, Lyskjaer I, Orntoft MW, Hoyer S, Dagnaes-Hansen F, Liu Y, Li R, Callesen H, Rasmussen MH, Berthelsen MF, Thomsen MK, Schweiger PJ, Jensen KB, Laurberg S, Orntoft TF, Elverlov-Jakobsen JE, Andersen CL. Mol Oncol. 2017 Nov;11(11):1616-1629. doi: 10.1002/1878-0261.12136. Epub 2017 Oct 10. PubMed 28881081.
Backbone
  Vector backbone: Amp
  Total vector size (bp): 17000
  Vector type: Mammalian Expression
  Backbone size w/o insert (bp): 4000
Growth in bacteria
  Bacterial resistance: Ampicillin, 100 μg/mL
  Growth temperature: 37°C
  Growth strain: DH5alpha
  Copy number: High Copy
Gene/Insert
  Gene/Insert name: Villin-mTQ2-P2A-FlpO-ERT2
  Species: M. musculus (mouse), Synthetic
  Insert size (bp): 11999
  Promoter: Villin
  Tag / fusion protein: mTQ2, linked to FlpO through an P2A ribosomal skipping site (N terminal on backbone)
  Cloning method: Restriction Enzyme; 5′ cloning site XmaI (unknown if destroyed); 3′ cloning site Bstz17I (unknown if destroyed)
  Sequencing primers: 5′ tagaggttggactacagtgg; 3′ tcttgatgtcgctgaacctg
Terms and licenses: Academic/Nonprofit Terms; Industry Terms: Not Available to Industry
How to cite: Villinpromoter-blue-FlpOERT2 was a gift from Jannik Elverløv-Jakobsen (Addgene plasmid # 67278 ; http://n2t.net/addgene:67278 ; RRID:Addgene_67278)
