[The description below was written by a language model from this plasmid's Addgene catalogue record.]
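Description:
Villinpromoter-blue-FlpOERT2 is a large (about 17 kb) mammalian expression plasmid. It carries an intestine-specific, drug-inducible recombinase cassette inside a Sleeping Beauty (SB) transposon. The backbone is described only as an ampicillin-resistance plasmid of roughly 4 kb, and it is maintained at high copy in E. coli under ampicillin selection. The record does not name the bacterial origin of replication, and no mammalian selection marker is listed. No feature table is provided, so the exact positions of the transposon inverted repeats and of any polyadenylation signal cannot be confirmed.

The insert of about 12 kb is listed as mouse and synthetic in origin. Most of its length is presumably Villin promoter sequence, which restricts transcription to intestinal epithelium. This promoter drives a single open reading frame encoding mTQ2 (mTurquoise2, a blue/cyan fluorescent protein), a P2A ribosomal skipping site, and FlpO fused to ERT2. The P2A element causes the fluorescent protein and the recombinase to be produced as separate polypeptides from one transcript, so blue fluorescence reports which cells express the cassette without modifying FlpO itself. FlpO is a codon-optimised Flp recombinase that acts on FRT sites. Fusion to the mutant oestrogen receptor ligand-binding domain ERT2 keeps it inactive until 4-hydroxytamoxifen is supplied, which gives temporal control on top of the tissue specificity.

Because the cassette sits in an SB transposon context, it can be integrated stably into a host genome when SB transposase is supplied from a separate source. The associated publication describes a genetically inducible porcine model of intestinal cancer. This is consistent with using the construct to trigger FRT-dependent genetic events specifically in the gut of transgenic animals.
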