>Addgene plasmid #67278 | Villinpromoter-blue-FlpOERT2 | addgene partial sequence | sequence record 118492 | EGFP-N 5'-CGTCGCCGTCCAGCTCGACCAG-3'
CTTGCTCACCATGGTGGCCCCGGGGGTGGACGAGCCTAGAGGAGAAGGCATGTGAGAGCAGTGGCCGTCG
AGCCAGGCTTGAGGCCCAGAGGAAGAAGGGAAACTGGCTTCCTATGGGGGTCTTGACCACTGTAGTCCAA
CCTCTACCCTGCCCACCCGGCTTTGATGATGATCCTTTCTTAGTCAAATGTCTACATTGGCTCCCTTAGT
GCCTGTTACACAGCCCAGCACTTAAAACATACCCCTCCCTCCATGTTTTTGAAACAAGGTCTTGCTATAT
AGTGCAGGCTATCCTGTGTGCTATCACAGCCGGCTTAAGGCTCTTCTTTAGCCTCGACCTCCCTACCTCT
ATAGGCTTTTTGAGACAAGATGTTATGTAGCCCAGGCTACACTATTTCAGACTGCCTGATCTTATGCAGA
GGAAACCAAACCAAACACAAAAAGAACCCTCCATTGGTAGAGTGCCTGCTCTATCCTCAGGATTCAGGTT
AAAAATCTTCCAGCAGTGATGTATGCCTGTAATTCTAGCACTGTGGAGGCAGAGGCCAGCATATCCCTGA
GTCTCCCTGGCTAGCCACTCTGGATGACTTGGTGAGCTTTAGGCCAGTGCAGTGCGTAGTCCCATCTGGG
AAATAAGGAGGAGGTGGCAGCAGGGGCAGCGAGATGGCTCATCGAGTGAAGGCATTGCTCACTAGCCCGA
GGAGCTGAGTTTAATGCGGAGAGCCCACAAGGGAAGGTGAAAACTCCAACAAAATACCTGCATACTTGGG
CACACTAAATAAACATACATAATACATACATATTAACAAGATGCGTAGTATCTGAGGAATGGCACATCGG
TTTGTTCTCTGTCCCACACACAGGTACACACATGTGA
