>Addgene plasmid #67278 | Villinpromoter-blue-FlpOERT2 | addgene partial sequence | sequence record 118592 | EXFP-internal-F 5'-ACGACGGCAACTACAAGACC-3'
ACCGCATCGAGCTGAAGGGCATCGACTTCAAGGAGGACGGCAACATCCTGGGGCACAAGCTGGAGTACAA
CTACTTTAGCGACAACGTCTATATCACCGCCGACAAGCAGAAGAACGGCATCAAGGCCAACTTCAAGATC
CGCCACAACATCGAGGACGGCGGCGTGCAGCTCGCCGACCACTACCAGCAGAACACCCCCATCGGCGACG
GCCCCGTGCTGCTGCCCGACAACCACTACCTGAGCACCCAGTCCAAGCTGAGCAAAGACCCCAACGAGAA
GCGCGATCACATGGTCCTGCTGGAGTTCGTGACCGCCGCCGGGATCACTCTCGGCATGGACGAGCTGTAC
AAGGTATACGGAAGCGGAGCTACTAACTTCAGCCTGCTGAAGCAGGCTGGAGACGTGGAGGAGAACCCTG
GACCTGCTAGCATGGCTCCTAAGAAGAAGAGGAAGGTGATGAGCCAGTTCGACATCCTGTGCAAGACCCC
CCCCAAGGTGCTGGTGCGGCAGTTCGTGGAGAGATTCGAGAGGCCCAGCGGCGAGAAGATCGCCAGCTGT
GCCGCCGAGCTGACCTACCTGTGCTGGATGATCACCCACAACGGCACCGCCATCAAGAGGGCCACCTTCA
TGAGCTACAACACCATCATCAGCAACAGCCTGAGCTTCGACATCGTGAACAAGAGCCTGCAGTTCAAGTA
CAAGACCCAGAAGGCCACCATCCTGGAGGCCAGCCTGAAGAAGCTGATCCCCGCCTGGGAGTTCACCATC
ATCCCTTACAACGGCCAGAAGCACCAGAGCGACATCACCGACATCGTGTCCAGCCTGCAGCTGCAGTTCG
AGAGCAGCGAGGAGGCCG
